Addgene plasmid #45913: FLAG-VAMP7
Depositing lab: Noboru Mizushima. Depositing organization: The University of Tokyo. Publication: The hairpin-type tail-anchored SNARE syntaxin 17 targets to autophagosomes for fusion with endosomes/lysosomes. Itakura E, Kishi-Itakura C, Mizushima N. Cell. 2012 Dec 7;151(6):1256-69. doi: 10.1016/j.cell.2012.11.001. PubMed 23217709.
Backbone
  Vector backbone: CMV10 FLAG
  Backbone size w/o insert (bp): 6400
  Total vector size (bp): 7060
  Vector type: Mammalian Expression
  Selectable markers: Neomycin (select with G418)
Growth in bacteria
  Bacterial resistance: Ampicillin, 100 μg/mL
  Growth temperature: 37°C
  Growth strain: DH5alpha
  Copy number: High Copy
Gene/Insert
  Gene/Insert name: vesicle-associated membrane protein 7 (alt name: VAMP7)
  Species: M. musculus (mouse)
  Insert size (bp): 660
  GenBank ID: NM_011515.4
  Entrez Gene: Vamp7 (a.k.a. Sybl1, TI-VAMP, VAMP-7)
  Promoter: CMV
  Tag / fusion protein: FLAG (N terminal on backbone)
  Cloning method: Restriction Enzyme; 5′ cloning site EcoRI (not destroyed); 3′ cloning site EcoRI (not destroyed)
  Sequencing primers: 5′ n/a; 3′ n/a
Resource information
  A portion of this plasmid was derived from a plasmid made by: Clone 3601755; Open Biosystems, Huntsville, AL, USA
Terms and licenses: Academic/Nonprofit Terms; Industry Terms: Not Available to Industry
How to cite: FLAG-VAMP7 was a gift from Noboru Mizushima (Addgene plasmid # 45913 ; http://n2t.net/addgene:45913 ; RRID:Addgene_45913)
