[The description below was written by a language model from this plasmid's Addgene catalogue record and pLannotate feature annotations shown in this document.]
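Description:
FLAG-VAMP7 is a mammalian expression plasmid built on a CMV10 FLAG backbone that produces mouse vesicle-associated membrane protein 7 (Vamp7, also called Sybl1 or TI-VAMP) with an N-terminal epitope tag. The roughly 660 bp coding sequence was inserted at an EcoRI site, which is retained on both sides, and lies just downstream of a backbone-encoded 3xFLAG tag with its enterokinase cleavage site. Expression is driven by the human cytomegalovirus immediate-early enhancer and promoter and terminated by the human growth hormone polyadenylation signal. The catalogue lists a total size of about 7.06 kb, while the sequenced record underlying the feature table is 6,985 nt. This is a small discrepancy, and the annotated layout otherwise matches the description.

For stable selection in mammalian cells, an SV40 enhancer/early promoter drives a neomycin phosphotransferase gene (G418 resistance), followed by an SV40 poly(A) signal. The annotation also detects adjacent ble and partial str sequences, consistent with the neo cassette deriving from the Tn5 resistance region. In E. coli the plasmid is maintained at high copy through a ColE1/pUC-type origin with ampicillin resistance from β-lactamase. An f1 origin is also present, along with remnants of lac regulatory elements, lacZα and a T7 promoter that are backbone leftovers rather than functional parts of the payload.

VAMP7 is a SNARE involved in late endosome and lysosome fusion. The associated publication concerns syntaxin 17 and autophagosome fusion with endosomes and lysosomes. The tagged protein is therefore suited to FLAG-based detection, localisation or co-immunoprecipitation of SNARE partners in transfected mammalian cells, though the record does not state a specific application.
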