Features (pLannotate 1.2.2; 23 found; start..end, strand, type, name):
    186..565     +  enhancer       CMV enhancer: human cytomegalovirus immediate early enhancer
    567..766     +  promoter       CMV promoter: human cytomegalovirus (CMV) immediate early promoter
    799..864     +  CDS            3xFLAG: three tandem FLAG® epitope tags, followed by an enterokinase cleavage site
    889..1548    +  CDS            Vamp7: VAMP7_MOUSE - Also known as Sybl1. Experimental evidence at protein level: Swiss-Prot protein existence level 1. Involved in the targeting and/or fusion of transport vesicles to their target membrane during transport of proteins from the early endosome to the lysosome. Required for heterotypic fusion of late endosomes with lysosomes and homotypic lysosomal fusion. Required for calcium regulated lysosomal exocytosis. Involved in the export of chylomicrons from the endoplasmic reticulum to the cis Golgi. Required for exocytosis of mediators during eosinophil and neutrophil degranulation, and tar
   1593..1611    -  misc_feature   MCS (fragment): pUC18/19 multiple cloning site
   1612..2234    +  polyA_signal   hGH poly(A) signal: human growth hormone polyadenylation signal
   2276..2573    +  promoter       SV40 promoter: SV40 enhancer and early promoter
   2627..3418    +  CDS            neo: KKA2_KLEPN - Also known as kan, nptII. Experimental evidence at protein level: Swiss-Prot protein existence level 1. Resistance to kanamycin, neomycin, paromomycin, ribostamycin, butirosin and gentamicin B. From Klebsiella pneumoniae.
   3442..3819    +  CDS            ble: BLE_KLEPN - Experimental evidence at protein level: Swiss-Prot protein existence level 1. Binding protein with a strong affinity to the bleomycin family of antibiotics. Binds to CL990; an antimitotic-antibiotic compound. From Klebsiella pneumoniae.
   3861..3920    +  CDS            str (fragment): STR_KLEPN - Protein inferred from homology: Swiss-Prot protein existence level 3. The aminoglycoside phosphotransferases achieve inactivation of their antibiotic substrates by phosphorylation. From Klebsiella pneumoniae.
   3943..3966    -  rep_origin     CloDF13 ori (fragment): Plasmids containing the CloDF13 (CDF) origin of replication can be propagated in E. coli cells that contain additional plasmids with compatible origins.
   3967..4050    +  CDS            large T antigen (fragment): large T antigen from SV40 (simian virus 40)
   4073..4207    +  polyA_signal   SV40 poly(A) signal: SV40 polyadenylation signal
   4213..4231    -  promoter       T7 promoter: promoter for bacteriophage T7 RNA polymerase
   4269..4285    -  protein_bind   lac operator: The lac repressor binds to the lac operator to inhibit transcription in E. coli. This inhibition can be relieved by adding lactose or isopropyl-β-D-thiogalactopyranoside (IPTG). lac repressor encoded by lacI
   4293..4323    -  promoter       lac promoter: promoter for the E. coli lac operon
   4338..4359    -  protein_bind   CAP binding site: CAP binding activates transcription in the presence of cAMP. E. coli catabolite activator protein
   4372..4464    -  CDS            lacI (fragment): lac repressor; lacI; The lac repressor binds to the lac operator to inhibit transcription in E. coli. This inhibition can be relieved by adding lactose or isopropyl-β-D-thiogalactopyranoside (IPTG).
   4647..5235    -  rep_origin     ori: high-copy-number ColE1/pMB1/pBR322/pUC origin of replication
   5406..6266    -  CDS            AmpR: β-lactamase; bla; confers resistance to ampicillin, carbenicillin, and related antibiotics
   6267..6371    -  promoter       AmpR promoter: bla
   6398..6826    +  rep_origin     f1 ori (sequence partly withheld): f1 bacteriophage origin of replication; arrow indicates direction of (+) strand synthesis
   6857..26      -  CDS            lacZα (fragment) (across the origin): LacZα fragment of β-galactosidase; lacZ fragment
>Addgene plasmid #45913 | FLAG-VAMP7 | addgene full sequence | sequence record 421912 | Addgene NGS Result
ACGACGTTGTAAAACGACGGCCAGTGCCAAGCTGATCTATACATTGAATCAATATTGGCAATTAGCCATA
TTAGTCATTGGTTATATAGCATAAATCAATATTGGCTATTGGCCATTGCATACGTTGTATCTATATCATA
ATATGTACATTTATATTGGCTCATGTCCAATATGACCGCCATGTTGACATTGATTATTGACTAGTTATTA
ATAGTAATCAATTACGGGGTCATTAGTTCATAGCCCATATATGGAGTTCCGCGTTACATAACTTACGGTA
AATGGCCCGCCTGGCTGACCGCCCAACGACCCCCGCCCATTGACGTCAATAATGACGTATGTTCCCATAG
TAACGCCAATAGGGACTTTCCATTGACGTCAATGGGTGGAGTATTTACGGTAAACTGCCCACTTGGCAGT
ACATCAAGTGTATCATATGCCAAGTCCGCCCCCTATTGACGTCAATGACGGTAAATGGCCCGCCTGGCAT
TATGCCCAGTACATGACCTTACGGGACTTTCCTACTTGGCAGTACATCTACGTATTAGTCATCGCTATTA
CCATGGTGATGCGGTTTTGGCAGTACACCAATGGGCGTGGATAGCGGTTTGACTCACGGGGATTTCCAAG
TCTCCACCCCATTGACGTCAATGGGAGTTTGTTTTGGCACCAAAATCAACGGGACTTTCCAAAATGTCGT
AATAACCCCGCCCCGTTGACGCAAATGGGCGGTAGGCGTGTACGGTGGGAGGTCTATATAAGCAGAGCTC
GTTTAGTGAACCGTCAGAATTAACCATGGACTACAAAGACCATGACGGTGATTATAAAGATCATGACATC
GATTACAAGGATGACGATGACAAGCTTGCGGCCGGAGATCTGAATTCCATGGCCATTCTTTTTGCTGTTG
TTGCCAGGGGAACCACTATCCTTGCCAAACATGCTTGGTGTGGAGGAAACTTCCTGGAGGTGACAGAGCA
GATTCTGGCTAAGATACCTTCTGAAAATAATAAACTAACTTACTCACATGGCAATTATTTGTTTCATTAC
ATCTGCCAAGACAGGATTGTGTATCTTTGTATCACTGATGATGATTTTGAGCGTTCTCGAGCGTTCAGTT
TTTTGAATGAAGTAAAGAAGAGATTCCAGACAACTTACGGTTCAAGAGCACAAACTGCACTTCCTTATGC
TATGAATAGCGAGTTTTCAAGTGTTTTGGCTGCACAACTGAAGCATCACTCTGAGAATAAGAGCCTAGAC
AAAGTGATGGAGACTCAAGCACAAGTGGATGAACTGAAAGGAATAATGGTCAGAAACATAGATTTAGTTG
CTCAACGTGGAGAAAGGTTGGAATTGCTGATAGATAAAACAGAAAACCTTGTGGATTCATCTGTCACTTT
CAAAACTACCAGCAGAAATCTTGCTCGAGCCATGTGTATGAAGAATATCAAGCTCACTATCATCATCATC
ATTGTATCAATTGTGTTCATCTATATCATTGTGTCACTTCTCTGTGGTGGGTTTACATGGCCAAACTGTG
TGAAGAAATAAGAATTCCTCGAGACGCGTAGGCGGCCGCGATATCGGTACCAGTCGACTCTAGAGGATCC
CGGGTGGCATCCCTGTGACCCCTCCCCAGTGCCTCTCCTGGCCCTGGAAGTTGCCACTCCAGTGCCCACC
AGCCTTGTCCTAATAAAATTAAGTTGCATCATTTTGTCTGACTAGGTGTCCTTCTATAATATTATGGGGT
GGAGGGGGGTGGTATGGAGCAAGGGGCAAGTTGGGAAGACAACCTGTAGGGCCTGCGGGGTCTATTGGGA
ACCAAGCTGGAGTGCAGTGGCACAATCTTGGCTCACTGCAATCTCCGCCTCCTGGGTTCAAGCGATTCTC
CTGCCTCAGCCTCCCGAGTTGTTGGGATTCCAGGCATGCATGACCAGGCTCAGCTAATTTTTGTTTTTTT
GGTAGAGACGGGGTTTCACCATATTGGCCAGGCTGGTCTCCAACTCCTAATCTCAGGTGATCTACCCACC
TTGGCCTCCCAAATTGCTGGGATTACAGGCGTGAACCACTGCTCCCTTCCCTGTCCTTCTGATTTTAAAA
TAACTATACCAGCAGGAGGACGTCCAGACACAGCATAGGCTACCTGGCCATGCCCAACCGGTGGGACATT
TGAGTTGCTTGCTTGGCACTGTCCTCTCATGCGTTGGGTCCACTCAGTAGATGCCTGTTGAATTGGGTAC
GCGGCCAGCTTGGCTGTGGAATGTGTGTCAGTTAGGGTGTGGAAAGTCCCCAGGCTCCCCAGCAGGCAGA
AGTATGCAAAGCATGCATCTCAATTAGTCAGCAACCAGGTGTGGAAAGTCCCCAGGCTCCCCAGCAGGCA
GAAGTATGCAAAGCATGCATCTCAATTAGTCAGCAACCATAGTCCCGCCCCTAACTCCGCCCATCCCGCC
CCTAACTCCGCCCAGTTCCGCCCATTCTCCGCCCCATGGCTGACTAATTTTTTTTATTTATGCAGAGGCC
GAGGCCGCCTCGGCCTCTGAGCTATTCCAGAAGTAGTGAGGAGGCTTTTTTGGAGGAATTGATCAGCTTG
GGATCTGATCAAGAGACAGGATGAGGATCGTTTCGCATGATTGAACAAGATGGATTGCACGCAGGTTCTC
CGGCCGCTTGGGTGGAGAGGCTATTCGGCTATGACTGGGCACAACAGACAATCGGCTGCTCTGATGCCGC
CGTGTTCCGGCTGTCAGCGCAGGGGCGCCCGGTTCTTTTTGTCAAGACCGACCTGTCCGGTGCCCTGAAT
GAACTGCAGGACGAGGCAGCGCGGCTATCGTGGCTGGCCACGACGGGCGTTCCTTGCGCAGCTGTGCTCG
ACGTTGTCACTGAAGCGGGAAGGGACTGGCTGCTATTGGGCGAAGTGCCGGGGCAGGATCTCCTGTCATC
TCACCTTGCTCCTGCCGAGAAAGTATCCATCATGGCTGATGCAATGCGGCGGCTGCATACGCTTGATCCG
GCTACCTGCCCATTCGACCACCAAGCGAAACATCGCATCGAGCGAGCACGTACTCGGATGGAAGCCGGTC
TTGTCGATCAGGATGATCTGGACGAAGAGCATCAGGGGCTCGCGCCAGCCGAACTGTTCGCCAGGCTCAA
GGCGCGCATGCCCGACGGCGAGGATCTCGTCGTGACCCATGGCGATGCCTGCTTGCCGAATATCATGGTG
GAAAATGGCCGCTTTTCTGGATTCATCGACTGTGGCCGGCTGGGTGTGGCGGACCGCTATCAGGACATAG
CGTTGGCTACCCGTGATATTGCTGAAGAGCTTGGCGGCGAATGGGCTGACCGCTTCCTCGTGCTTTACGG
TATCGCCGCTCCCGATTCGCAGCGCATCGCCTTCTATCGCCTTCTTGACGAGTTCTTCTGAGCGGGACTC
TGGGGTTCGAAATGACCGACCAAGCGACGCCCAACCTGCCATCACGAGATTTCGATTCCACCGCCGCCTT
CTATGAAAGGTTGGGCTTCGGAATCGTTTTCCGGGACGCCGGCTGGATGATCCTCCAGCGCGGGGATCTC
ATGCTGGAGTTCTTCGCCCACCCCGGGCTCGATCCCCTCGCGAGTTGGTTCAGCTGCTGCCTGAGGCTGG
ACGACCTCGCGGAGTTCTACCGGCAGTGCAAATCCGTCGGCATCCAGGAAACCAGCAGCGGCTATCCGCG
CATCCATGCCCCCGAACTGCAGGAGTGGGGAGGCACGATGGCCGCTTTGGTCGACCCGGACGGGACGCTC
CTGCGCCTGATACAGAACGAATTGCTTGCAGGCATCTCATGAGTGTGTCTTCCCGTTTTCCGCCTGAGGT
CACTGCGTGGATGGAGCGCTGGCGCCTGCTGCGCGACGGCGAGCTGCTCACCACCCACTCGCCAAGCTGG
AACCGTAAAAAGGCCGCGTTGCTGGCGTTTTTCCATAGGCTCCGCCGATCATAATCAGCCATACCACATT
TGTAGAGGTTTTACTTGCTTTAAAAAACCTCCCACACCTCCCCCTGAACCTGAAACATAAAATGAATGCA
ATTGTTGTTGTTAACTTGTTTATTGCAGCTTATAATGGTTACAAATAAAGCAATAGCATCACAAATTTCA
CAAATAAAGCATTTTTTTCACTGCATTCTAGTTGTGGTTTGTCCAAACTCATCAATGTATCTTATCATGT
CTGGATCAATTCCCTATAGTGAGTCGTATTAAATTCGTAATCATGTCATAGCTGTTTCCTGTGTGAAATT
GTTATCCGCTCACAATTCCACACAACATACGAGCCGGAAGCATAAAGTGTAAAGCCTGGGGTGCCTAATG
AGTGAGCTAACTCACATTAATTGCGTTGCGCTCACTGCCCGCTTTCCAGTCGGGAAACCTGTCGTGCCAG
CTGCATTAATGAATCGGCCAACGCGCGGGGAGAGGCGGTTTGCGTATTGGGCGCTCTTCCGCTTCCTCGC
TCACTGACTCGCTGCGCTCGGTCGTTCGGCTGCGGCGAGCGGTATCAGCTCACTCAAAGGCGGTAATACG
GTTATCCACAGAATCAGGGGATAACGCAGGAAAGAACATGTGAGCAAAAGGCCAGCAAAAGGCCAGGAAC
CGTAAAAAGGCCGCGTTGCTGGCGTTTTTCCATAGGCTCCGCCCCCCTGACGAGCATCACAAAAATCGAC
GCTCAAGTCAGAGGTGGCGAAACCCGACAGGACTATAAAGATACCAGGCGTTTCCCCCTGGAAGCTCCCT
CGTGCGCTCTCCTGTTCCGACCCTGCCGCTTACCGGATACCTGTCCGCCTTTCTCCCTTCGGGAAGCGTG
GCGCTTTCTCATAGCTCACGCTGTAGGTATCTCAGTTCGGTGTAGGTCGTTCGCTCCAAGCTGGGCTGTG
TGCACGAACCCCCCGTTCAGCCCGACCGCTGCGCCTTATCCGGTAACTATCGTCTTGAGTCCAACCCGGT
AAGACACGACTTATCGCCACTGGCAGCAGCCACTGGTAACAGGATTAGCAGAGCGAGGTATGTAGGCGGT
GCTACAGAGTTCTTGAAGTGGTGGCCTAACTACGGCTACACTAGAAGAACAGTATTTGGTATCTGCGCTC
TGCTGAAGCCAGTTACCTTCGGAAAAAGAGTTGGTAGCTCTTGATCCGGCAAACAAACCACCGCTGGTAG
CGGTGGTTTTTTTGTTTGCAAGCAGCAGATTACGCGCAGAAAAAAAGGATCTCAAGAAGATCCTTTGATC
TTTTCTACGGGGTCTGACGCTCAGTGGAACGAAAACTCACGTTAAGGGATTTTGGTCATGAGATTATCAA
AAAGGATCTTCACCTAGATCCTTTTAAATTAAAAATGAAGTTTTAAATCAATCTAAAGTATATATGAGTA
AACTTGGTCTGACAGTTACCAATGCTTAATCAGTGAGGCACCTATCTCAGCGATCTGTCTATTTCGTTCA
TCCATAGTTGCCTGACTCCCCGTCGTGTAGATAACTACGATACGGGAGGGCTTACCATCTGGCCCCAGTG
CTGCAATGATACCGCGAGACCCACGCTCACCGGCTCCAGATTTATCAGCAATAAACCAGCCAGCCGGAAG
GGCCGAGCGCAGAAGTGGTCCTGCAACTTTATCCGCCTCCATCCAGTCTATTAATTGTTGCCGGGAAGCT
AGAGTAAGTAGTTCGCCAGTTAATAGTTTGCGCAACGTTGTTGCCATTGCTACAGGCATCGTGGTGTCAC
GCTCGTCGTTTGGTATGGCTTCATTCAGCTCCGGTTCCCAACGATCAAGGCGAGTTACATGATCCCCCAT
GTTGTGCAAAAAAGCGGTTAGCTCCTTCGGTCCTCCGATCGTTGTCAGAAGTAAGTTGGCCGCAGTGTTA
TCACTCATGGTTATGGCAGCACTGCATAATTCTCTTACTGTCATGCCATCCGTAAGATGCTTTTCTGTGA
CTGGTGAGTACTCAACCAAGTCATTCTGAGAATAGTGTATGCGGCGACCGAGTTGCTCTTGCCCGGCGTC
AATACGGGATAATACCGCGCCACATAGCAGAACTTTAAAAGTGCTCATCATTGGAAAACGTTCTTCGGGG
CGAAAACTCTCAAGGATCTTACCGCTGTTGAGATCCAGTTCGATGTAACCCACTCGTGCACCCAACTGAT
CTTCAGCATCTTTTACTTTCACCAGCGTTTCTGGGTGAGCAAAAACAGGAAGGCAAAATGCCGCAAAAAA
GGGAATAAGGGCGACACGGAAATGTTGAATACTCATACTCTTCCTTTTTCAATATTATTGAAGCATTTAT
CAGGGTTATTGTCTCATGAGCGGATACATATTTGAATGTATTTAGAAAAATAAACAAATAGGGGTTCCGC
GCACATTTCCCCGAAAAGTGCCACCTG
[124 nt withheld, positions 6398-6521]
C
[91 nt withheld, positions 6523-6613]
A
[49 nt withheld, positions 6615-6663]
CCTTTGACGTTGGAGTCCACGTTCTTT
[37 nt withheld, positions 6691-6727]
ACCCTATCTCGGTCTATTCTTTTGATTTATAAGGGATTTTGCCGATTTCGGCCTATTGGTTAAAAAATGA
GCTGATTTAACAAAAATTTAACGCGAATTTTAACAAAATATTAACGCTTACAATTTCCATTCGCCATTCA
GGCTGCGCAACTGTTGGGAAGGGCGATCGGTGCGGGCCTCTTCGCTATTACGCCAGCTGGCGAAAGGGGG
ATGTGCTGCAAGGCGATTAAGTTGGGTAACGCCAGGGTTTTCCCAGTC
