>Addgene plasmid #45913 | FLAG-VAMP7 | addgene partial sequence | sequence record 66789 | CMV-F 5'-CGCAAATGGGCGGTAGGCGTG-3'
AGCAGAGCTCGTTTAGTGAACCGTCAGAATTAACCATGGACTACAAAGACCATGACGGTGATTATAAAGA
TCATGACATCGATTACAAGGATGACGATGACAAGCTTGCGGCCGGAGATCTGAATTCCATGGCCATTCTT
TTTGCTGTTGTTGCCAGGGGAACCACTATCCTTGCCAAACATGCTTGGTGTGGAGGAAACTTCCTGGAGG
TGACAGAGCAGATTCTGGCTAAGATACCTTCTGAAAATAATAAACTAACTTACTCACATGGCAATTATTT
GTTTCATTACATCTGCCAAGACAGGATTGTGTATCTTTGTATCACTGATGATGATTTTGAGCGTTCTCGA
GCGTTCAGTTTTTTGAATGAAGTAAAGAAGAGATTCCAGACAACTTACGGTTCAAGAGCACAAACTGCAC
TTCCTTATGCTATGAATAGCGAGTTTTCAAGTGTTTTGGCTGCACAACTGAAGCATCACTCTGAGAATAA
GAGCCTAGACAAAGTGATGGAGACTCAAGCACAAGTGGATGAACTGAAAGGAATAATGGTCAGAAACATA
GATTTAGTTGCTCAACGTGGAGAAAGGTTGGAATTGCTGATAGATAAAACAGAAAACCTTGTGGATTCAT
CTGTCACTTTCAAAACTACCAGCAGAAATCTTGCTCGAGCCATGTGTATGAAGAATATCAAGCTCACTAT
CATCATCATCATTGTATCAATTGTGTTCATCTATATCATTGTGTCACTTCTCTGTGGTGGGTTTACATGG
CCAAACTGTGTGAAGAAATAAGAATTCCTCGAGACGCGTAGGCGGCCGCGATATCGGTACCAGTCGACTC
TAGAGGATCCCGGGTGGCATCCCTGTGACCCCTCCCCAGTGCCTCTCCTGGCCCTGGA
